Addgene plasmid #19846: pRevTRE MKL1
Depositing lab: Ron Prywes. Depositing organization: Columbia University. Publication: Serum-induced phosphorylation of the serum response factor coactivator MKL1 by the extracellular signal-regulated kinase 1/2 pathway inhibits its nuclear localization. Muehlich S, Wang R, Lee SM, Lewis TC, Dai C, Prywes R. Mol Cell Biol. 2008 Oct;28(20):6302-13. doi: 10.1128/MCB.00427-08. Epub 2008 Aug 11. PubMed 18694962.
Backbone
  Vector backbone: pRev TRE
  Backbone manufacturer: Clontech
  Backbone size w/o insert (bp): 6500
  Vector type: Retroviral
  Selectable markers: Hygromycin
Growth in bacteria
  Bacterial resistance: Ampicillin, 100 μg/mL
  Growth temperature: 37°C
  Growth strain: DH5alpha
  Copy number: Low Copy
Gene/Insert
  Gene/Insert name: MKL1 (alt name: MAL, BSAC, MRTF-A)
  Species: H. sapiens (human)
  Insert size (bp): 2800
  Entrez Gene: MRTFA (a.k.a. BSAC, MAL, MKL, MKL1, MRTF-A)
  Tag / fusion protein: 3xFLAG (N terminal on backbone)
  Cloning method: Restriction Enzyme; 5′ cloning site BamHI (not destroyed); 3′ cloning site Sal I (not destroyed)
  Sequencing primers: 5′ NA
Terms and licenses: Academic/Nonprofit Terms; Industry Terms: Not Available to Industry
Depositor comments: The 3xFlag in the vector is from Sigma, p3xFlag-CMV-7.1 has variant flag sequences (DYKDHD) and is recognized well by their anti-flag monoclonal M2.
How to cite: pRevTRE MKL1 was a gift from Ron Prywes (Addgene plasmid # 19846 ; http://n2t.net/addgene:19846 ; RRID:Addgene_19846)
