[The description below was written by a language model from this plasmid's Addgene catalogue record.]
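Description:
pRevTRE MKL1 is a retroviral expression plasmid built on the Clontech pRevTRE backbone (about 6.5 kb without insert). It carries a roughly 2.8 kb insert encoding human MKL1, also known as MAL, BSAC or MRTF-A (gene symbol MRTFA), a coactivator of serum response factor. The plasmid is propagated in E. coli under ampicillin selection and is recorded as low copy. Transduced mammalian cells are selected with hygromycin. No feature table accompanies the record, so individual elements such as the LTRs, packaging signal, promoter and origin are not itemised. As the backbone name indicates, pRevTRE is a tetracycline-responsive retroviral vector in which the cloned gene sits downstream of a TRE-containing promoter. Expression therefore depends on a Tet transactivator supplied separately in the target cells and can be controlled with tetracycline or doxycycline.

The MKL1 coding sequence was cloned between BamHI and SalI sites, both of which are retained. It is fused at its N terminus to a 3xFLAG epitope already present in the modified backbone. According to the depositor, this tag derives from the Sigma p3xFLAG-CMV-7.1 vector, includes variant FLAG repeats, and is well recognised by the anti-FLAG M2 monoclonal antibody. This allows detection, immunoprecipitation or localisation of the tagged protein.

The construct is suited to packaging into retroviral particles and generating stable, hygromycin-resistant cell populations with inducible expression of epitope-tagged MKL1. The associated publication studied serum-induced, ERK1/2-dependent phosphorylation of MKL1 and its effect on the protein's nuclear localisation.
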