>Addgene plasmid #19846 | pRevTRE MKL1 | addgene partial sequence | sequence record 25612 | 19846 with LNCX
TTTTGACCTCCATAGAAGACACCGGGACCGATCCAGCCTCCGCGGCCCCGAATTCGAGCTCGGTACCCGG
GGATCCGCCACCATGGACTACAAAGACCATGACGGTGATTATAAAGATCATGACATCGATTACAAGGATG
ACGATGACAAGCTTGCGGCCGCGAATTCGATGCCGCCTTTGAAAAGTCCAGCCGCATTTCATGAGCAGAG
AAGGAGCTTGGAGCGGGCCAGGACAGAGGACTATCTCAAACGGAAGATTCGTTCCCGGCCGGAGAGATCG
GAGCTGGTCAGGATGCACATTTTGGAAGAGACCTCGGCTGAGCCATCCCTCCAGGCCAAGCAGCTGAAGC
TGAAGAGAGCCAGACTAGCCGATGACCTCAATGAGAAGATTGCACAGAGGCCTGGCCCCATGGAGCTGGT
GGAGAAGAACATCCTTCCTGTTGAGTCCAGCCTGAAGGAAGCCATCATTGTGGGCCAGGTGAACTATCCC
AAAGTAGCAGACAGCTCTTCCTTCGATGAGGACAGCAGCGATGCCTTATCC
